Addgene plasmid #148600: pAc5.1B-lambdaN-HA-DmRoquin_501-819-del790-812_AE
Purpose: Insect Expression of DmRoquin_501-819-del790-812
Depositing lab: Elisa Izaurralde. Depositing organization: Max Planck Institute for Developmental Biology. Publication: A CAF40-binding motif facilitates recruitment of the CCR4-NOT complex to mRNAs targeted by Drosophila Roquin. Sgromo A, Raisch T, Bawankar P, Bhandari D, Chen Y, Kuzuoglu-Ozturk D, Weichenrieder O, Izaurralde E. Nat Commun. 2017 Feb 6;8:14307. doi: 10.1038/ncomms14307. PubMed 28165457.
Backbone
  Vector backbone: Unknown
  Vector type: Insect Expression
Growth in bacteria
  Bacterial resistance: Ampicillin, 100 μg/mL
  Growth temperature: 37°C
  Growth strain: DH5alpha
  Copy number: Low Copy
Gene/Insert
  Gene/Insert name: DmRoquin_501-819-del790-812
  Species: D. melanogaster (fly)
  Entrez Gene: roq (a.k.a. CG16807, Dmel\CG16807, NEST:bs21b12)
  Cloning method: Unknown
Terms and licenses: Academic/Nonprofit Terms; Industry Terms: Not Available to Industry
Depositor comments: ORF extracted from isoform C NCBI:NM_001275011.1 Plasmids from this collection were made available to the research community and donated after the lab closed. Please note that the sequence provided by the depositing laboratory may be theoretical/predicted or based on Sanger sequencing results. There may be discrepancies between sequencing results obtained by Addgene and the depositor sequence. If an Addgene verified sequence is not available, please contact before placing your order to request that our lab fully sequence the plasmid.
How to cite: pAc5.1B-lambdaN-HA-DmRoquin_501-819-del790-812_AE was a gift from Elisa Izaurralde (Addgene plasmid # 148600 ; http://n2t.net/addgene:148600 ; RRID:Addgene_148600)
