[The description below was written by a language model from this plasmid's Addgene catalogue record and pLannotate feature annotations shown in this document.]
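Description:
pAc5.1B-lambdaN-HA-DmRoquin_501-819-del790-812_AE is an insect-cell expression plasmid of about 6.4 kb. The catalogue lists the backbone as unknown, although the name and the annotated parts point to a pAc5.1-type vector. It is propagated in E. coli through a ColE1/pUC-family origin and selected with ampicillin via the β-lactamase gene and its bla promoter. The record lists it as low copy, even though the origin is annotated as a high-copy type. Short fragments annotated as a tetracycline resistance gene and SV40 large T antigen appear to be non-functional backbone remnants.

Expression is driven by the constitutive Drosophila melanogaster actin 5C (Ac5) promoter and terminated by an SV40 polyadenylation signal. The coding region opens with a short fragment of the bacteriophage lambda N protein, followed by an HA epitope (the annotated span is about the length of a single copy). The unannotated stretch after these tags corresponds to the insert: residues 501–819 of Drosophila Roquin (roq, CG16807; ORF taken from isoform C) with an internal deletion of residues 790–812. A vector-derived V5 tag lies downstream, but the record does not indicate whether it is translated in frame with the insert.

The lambda N peptide binds BoxB RNA hairpins, so fusions of this kind are generally used in tethering assays, in which the protein is artificially recruited to a BoxB-containing reporter mRNA in cultured fly cells. The HA tag allows detection or immunoprecipitation. The associated publication concerns a CAF40-binding motif that recruits the CCR4-NOT deadenylase complex to Roquin target mRNAs. This suggests the C-terminal fragment and its deletion serve to map regions needed for that activity, though the record does not state what the deleted segment does.
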