Features (pLannotate 1.2.2; 10 found; start..end, strand, type, name):
     56..2568    +  promoter       Ac5 promoter: Drosophila melanogaster actin 5C promoter
   2588..2653    +  CDS            N (fragment): REGN_LAMBD - Experimental evidence at protein level: Swiss-Prot protein existence level 1. Plays a role as a transcriptional antitermination factor that allows the virus to initiate its lytic phase. Activates expression of the delayed viral early genes by modifying host RNA polymerase (RNAP) into a form that is resistant to termination signals. This antitermination function requires the host NusA protein which serves to stabilize the interaction between antitermination protein N and host RNA polymerase. From Escherichia phage lambda (Bacteriophage lambda).
   2678..2704    +  CDS            3xHA (fragment): three tandem HA epitope tags
   3643..3684    +  CDS            V5 tag: epitope tag from simian virus 5
   3784..3918    -  polyA_signal   SV40 poly(A) signal: SV40 polyadenylation signal
   3941..4025    -  CDS            large T antigen (fragment): large T antigen from SV40 (simian virus 40)
   4026..4496    +  CDS            TcR (fragment): tetracycline efflux protein; tet; confers resistance to tetracycline
   4540..5128    -  rep_origin     ori: high-copy-number ColE1/pMB1/pBR322/pUC origin of replication
   5299..6159    -  CDS            AmpR: β-lactamase; bla; confers resistance to ampicillin, carbenicillin, and related antibiotics
   6160..6264    -  promoter       AmpR promoter: bla
>Addgene plasmid #148600 | pAc5.1B-lambdaN-HA-DmRoquin_501-819-del790-812_AE | depositor full sequence | sequence record 291048 | Full Sequence
CTTCAAGGAATTAATTCTATATTCTAAAAACACAAATGATACTTCTAAAAAAAATCATGAATGGCATCAA
CTCTGAATCAAATCTTTGCAGATGCACCTACTTCTCATTTCCACTGTCACATCATTTTTCCAGATCTCGC
TGCCTGTTATGTGGCCCACAAACCAAGACACGTTTTATGGCCATTAAAGCTGGCTGATCGTCGCCAAACA
CCAAATACATATCAATATGTACATTCGAGAAAGAAGCGATCAAAGAAGCGTCTTCGGGCGAGTAGGAGAA
TGCGGAGGAGAAGGAGAACGAGCTGATCTAGTATCTCTCCACAATCCAATGCCAACTGACCAACTGGCCA
TATTCGGAGCAATTTGAAGCCAATTTCCATCGCCTGGCGATCGCTCCATTCTTGGCTATATGTTTTTCAC
CGTTCCCGGGGCCATTTTCAAAGACTCGTCGGTAAGATAAGATTGTGTCACTCGCTGTCTCTCTTCATTT
GTCGAAGAATGCTGAGGAATTTCGCGATGACGTCGGCGAGTATTTTGAAGAATGAGAATAATTTGTATTT
ATACGAAAATCAGTTAGTGGAATTTTCTACAAAAACATGTTATCTATAGATAATTTTGTTGCAAAATATG
TTGACTATGACAAAGATTGTATGTATATACCTTTAATGTATTCTCATTTTCTTATGTATTTATAATGGCA
ATGATGATACTGATGATATTTTAAGATGATGCCAGACCACAGGCTGATTTCTGCGTCTTTTGCCGAACGC
AGTGCATGTGCGGTTGTTGTTTTTTGGAATAGTTTCAATTTTCGGACTGTCCGCTTTGATTTCAGTTTCT
TGGCTTATTCAAAAAGCAAAGTAAAGCCAAAAAAGCGAGATGGCAATACCAAATGCGGCAAAACGGTAGT
GGAAGGAAAGGGGTGCGGGGCAGCGGAAGGAAGGGTGGGGCGGGGCGTGGCGGGGTCTGTGGCTGGGCGC
GACGTCACCGACGTTGGAGCCACTCCTTTGACCATGTGTGCGTGTGTGTATTATTCGTGTCTCGCCACTC
GCCGGTTGTTTTTTTCTTTTTATCTCGCTCTCTCTAGCGCCATCTCGTACGCATGCTCAACGCACCGCAT
GTTGCCGTGTCCTTTATGCGTCATTTTGGCTCGAAATAGGCAATTATTTAAACAAAGATTAGTCAACGAA
AACGCTAAAATAAATAAGTCTACAATATGGTTACTTATTGCCATGTGTGTGCAGCCAACGATAGCAACAA
AAGCAACAACACAGTGGCTTTCCCTCTTTCACTTTTTGTTTGCAAGCGCGTGCGAGCAAGACGGCACGAC
CGGCAAACGCAATTACGCTGACAAAGAGCAGACGAAGTTTTGGCCGAAAAACATCAAGGCGCCTGATACG
AATGCATTTGCAATAACAATTGCGATATTTAATATTGTTTATGAAGCTGTTTGACTTCAAAACACACAAA
AAAAAAAATAAAACAAATTATTTGAAAGAGAATTAGGAATCGGACAGCTTATCGTTACGGGCTAACAGCA
CACCGAGACGAAATAGCTTACCTGACGTCACAGCCTCTGGAAGAACTGCCGCCAAGCAGAGAGAGAGAGA
AAAAGAGGGAGAGCAGCTTAGACCGCATGTGCTTGTGTGTGAGGCGTCTCTCTCTTCGTCTCCTGTTTGC
GCAAACGCATAGACTGCACTGAGAAAATCGATTACCTATTTTTTATGAATGAATATTTGCACTATTACTA
TTCAAAACTATTAAGATAGCAATCACATTCAATAGCCAAATACTATACCACCTGAGCGATGCAACGAAAT
GATCAATTTGAGCAAAAATGCTGCATATTTAGGACGGCATCATTATAGAAATGCTTCTTGCTGTGTACTT
TTCTCTCGTCTGGCAGCTGTTTCGCCGTTATTGTTAAAACCGGCTTAAGTTAGGTGTGTTTTCTACGACT
AGTGATGCCCCTACTAGAAGATGTGTGTTGCACAAATGTCCCTGAATAACCAATTTGAAGTGCAGATAGC
AGTAAACGTAAGCTAATATGAATATTATTTAACTGTAATGTTTTAATATCGCTGGACATTACTAATAAAC
CCACTATAAACACATGTACATATGTATGTTTTGGCATACAATGAGTAGTTGGGGAAAAAATGTGTAAAAG
CACCGTGACCATCACAGCATAAAGATAACCAGCTGAAGTATCGAATATGAGTAACCCCCAAATTGAATCA
CATGCCGCAACTGATAGGACCCATGGAAGTACACTCTTCATGGCGATATACAAGACACACACAAGCACGA
ACACCCAGTTGCGGAGGAAATTCTCCGTAAATGAAAACCCAATCGGCGAACAATTCATACCCATATATGG
TAAAAGTTTTGAACGCGACTTGAGAGCGGAGAGCATTGCGGCTGATAAGGTTTTAGCGCTAAGCGGGCTT
TATAAAACGGGCTGCGGGACCAGTTTTCATATCACTACCGTTTGAGTTCTTGTGCTGTGTGGATACTCCT
CCCGACACAAAGCCGCTCCATCAGCCAGCAGTCGTCTAATCCAGAGACCCCGGATCGGGGTACCAACATG
GACGCACAAACACGACGACGTGAGCGTCGCGCTGAGAAACAAGCTCAATGGAAAGCTGCAAACGGTGGAT
CTCCTCCACATATGGCTTACCCATACGATGTTCCAGATTACGCTCCTCCAAGCTTGCATTATATGGGCTC
TCCTAGGGGATATCTGGATCCCAGCTTGGGACTTTCGCCAGGTGGTGGTCTCCCGCCGTCGCATCACAGT
CCCATTACCAGGCTCATAGTGCCGAGCCGCTACGATTCGCGCTTTAGCGGGTTTGGCGGTGGCACGCCCA
GGATTCCTTCGCCCAGAGAATACCAAGCCAATCCGGTAGCGCCAACGCAACGCAATGCCAACCCACCGAA
TTTTAGTGTGAACAGTAACCTGCACAAGGGCTACATGTTGCCCGCCAGCGGTGGAGATGTCTTCCATCTG
GCCAATCCGTGGGAGCAAGCATACCTGGCACAGCAGCAACATCCTCCACAGCATCCCCAACAGCAGCAGC
CACCGTCCAGCAAGCCGAATCCCAGCCGACCGTTGTCGATTTTACCCGCAACAGCTGATACCTCATTTTT
TGAAAAGAAACCGCCGAATAGTGTTAGCATAGATCTGGACAGGGTCCCGGAGGTCAATGTGGATGCAGTG
CCTCTGTTCCGGCGATCCAACAATAACCACAATAACAACAATAGTAACTCCCACAATAACAACAACAACA
ATCATGGCTCATCACTGCTGTTCTGGAACAATACGGGTAAAGATTCAGCCAACTTTGTACGATCAGACTC
CATATTGGATGACGATGCGTCCACATTCGATGTGCCCACTGGCTCCTCCATGCTGAGTATCTACGGCCCG
ATTTGCCCCAAGAGCAGTACGACCGGCAACTGGAACAACTTTGATCTGGGATATGGCGGCTTCAAGAGTG
ACAGAAACGATAGCTTCAATGCCAATAAGCAGCAACAGCCGATGTGGGGCAGGAAACCGCAACTGATGTC
GGAAGACAGTTTCGACAGTGGGATCAAGGTGGACTAGGCGGCCGCTCGAGTCTAGAGGGCCCGCGGTTCG
AAGGTAAGCCTATCCCTAACCCTCTCCTCGGTCTCGATTCTACGCGTACCGGTCATCATCACCATCACCA
TTGAGTTTAAACCCGCTGATCAGCCTCGACTGTGCCTTCTAAGGCCTGAGCTCGCTGATCAGCCTCGATC
GAGGATCCAGACATGATAAGATACATTGATGAGTTTGGACAAACCACAACTAGAATGCAGTGAAAAAAAT
GCTTTATTTGTGAAATTTGTGATGCTATTGCTTTATTTGTAACCATTATAAGCTGCAATAAACAAGTTAA
CAACAACAATTGCATTCATTTTATGTTTCAGGTTCAGGGGGAGGTGTGGGAGGTTTTTTAAAGCAAGTAA
AACCTCTACAAATGTGGTATGGCTGATTATGATCAGTCGACCGATGCCCTTGAGAGCCTTCAACCCAGTC
AGCTCCTTCCGGTGGGCGCGGGGCATGACTATCGTCGCCGCACTTATGACTGTCTTCTTTATCATGCAAC
TCGTAGGACAGGTGCCGGCAGCGCTCTGGGTCATTTTCGGCGAGGACCGCTTTCGCTGGAGCGCGACGAT
GATCGGCCTGTCGCTTGCGGTATTCGGAATCTTGCACGCCCTCGCTCAAGCCTTCGTCACTGGTCCCGCC
ACCAAACGTTTCGGCGAGAAGCAGGCCATTATCGCCGGCATGGCGGCCGACGCGCTGGGCTACGTCTTGC
TGGCGTTCGCGACGCGAGGCTGGATGGCCTTCCCCATTATGATTCTTCTCGCTTCCGGCGGCATCGGGAT
GCCCGCGTTGCAGGCCATGCTGTCCAGGCAGGTAGATGACGACCATCAGGGACAGCTTCAAGGATCGCTC
GCGGCTCTTACCAGCCAGCAAAAGGCCAGGAACCGTAAAAAGGCCGCGTTGCTGGCGTTTTTCCATAGGC
TCCGCCCCCCTGACGAGCATCACAAAAATCGACGCTCAAGTCAGAGGTGGCGAAACCCGACAGGACTATA
AAGATACCAGGCGTTTCCCCCTGGAAGCTCCCTCGTGCGCTCTCCTGTTCCGACCCTGCCGCTTACCGGA
TACCTGTCCGCCTTTCTCCCTTCGGGAAGCGTGGCGCTTTCTCAATGCTCACGCTGTAGGTATCTCAGTT
CGGTGTAGGTCGTTCGCTCCAAGCTGGGCTGTGTGCACGAACCCCCCGTTCAGCCCGACCGCTGCGCCTT
ATCCGGTAACTATCGTCTTGAGTCCAACCCGGTAAGACACGACTTATCGCCACTGGCAGCAGCCACTGGT
AACAGGATTAGCAGAGCGAGGTATGTAGGCGGTGCTACAGAGTTCTTGAAGTGGTGGCCTAACTACGGCT
ACACTAGAAGGACAGTATTTGGTATCTGCGCTCTGCTGAAGCCAGTTACCTTCGGAAAAAGAGTTGGTAG
CTCTTGATCCGGCAAACAAACCACCGCTGGTAGCGGTGGTTTTTTTGTTTGCAAGCAGCAGATTACGCGC
AGAAAAAAAGGATCTCAAGAAGATCCTTTGATCTTTTCTACGGGGTCTGACGCTCAGTGGAACGAAAACT
CACGTTAAGGGATTTTGGTCATGAGATTATCAAAAAGGATCTTCACCTAGATCCTTTTAAATTAAAAATG
AAGTTTTAAATCAATCTAAAGTATATATGAGTAAACTTGGTCTGACAGTTACCAATGCTTAATCAGTGAG
GCACCTATCTCAGCGATCTGTCTATTTCGTTCATCCATAGTTGCCTGACTCCCCGTCGTGTAGATAACTA
CGATACGGGAGGGCTTACCATCTGGCCCCAGTGCTGCAATGATACCGCGAGACCCACGCTCACCGGCTCC
AGATTTATCAGCAATAAACCAGCCAGCCGGAAGGGCCGAGCGCAGAAGTGGTCCTGCAACTTTATCCGCC
TCCATCCAGTCTATTAATTGTTGCCGGGAAGCTAGAGTAAGTAGTTCGCCAGTTAATAGTTTGCGCAACG
TTGTTGCCATTGCTGCAGGCATCGTGGTGTCACGCTCGTCGTTTGGTATGGCTTCATTCAGCTCCGGTTC
CCAACGATCAAGGCGAGTTACATGATCCCCCATGTTGTGCAAAAAAGCGGTTAGCTCCTTCGGTCCTCCG
ATCGTTGTCAGAAGTAAGTTGGCCGCAGTGTTATCACTCATGGTTATGGCAGCACTGCATAATTCTCTTA
CTGTCATGCCATCCGTAAGATGCTTTTCTGTGACTGGTGAGTACTCAACCAAGTCATTCTGAGAATAGTG
TATGCGGCGACCGAGTTGCTCTTGCCCGGCGTCAACACGGGATAATACCGCGCCACATAGCAGAACTTTA
AAAGTGCTCATCATTGGAAAACGTTCTTCGGGGCGAAAACTCTCAAGGATCTTACCGCTGTTGAGATCCA
GTTCGATGTAACCCACTCGTGCACCCAACTGATCTTCAGCATCTTTTACTTTCACCAGCGTTTCTGGGTG
AGCAAAAACAGGAAGGCAAAATGCCGCAAAAAAGGGAATAAGGGCGACACGGAAATGTTGAATACTCATA
CTCTTCCTTTTTCAATATTATTGAAGCATTTATCAGGGTTATTGTCTCATGAGCGGATACATATTTGAAT
GTATTTAGAAAAATAAACAAATAGGGGTTCCGCGCACATTTCCCCGAAAAGTGCCACCTGACGTCTAAGA
AACCATTATTATCATGACATTAACCTATAAAAATAGGCGTATCACGAGGCCCTTTCGT
